>Addgene plasmid #144169 | TFORF1194 | addgene full sequence | sequence record 392333 | Addgene NGS Result
TTAATGTAGTCTTATGCAATACTCTTGTAGTCTTGCAACATGGTAACGATGAGTTAGCAACATGCCTTAC
AAGGAGAGAAAAAGCACCGTGCATGCCGATTGGTGGAAGTAAGGTGGTACGATCGTGCCTTATTAGGAAG
GCAACAGACGGGTCTGACATGGATTGGACGAACCACTGAATTGCCGCATTGCAGAGATATTGTATTTAAG
TGCCTAGCTCGATACATAAACGGGTCTCTCTGGTTAGACCAGATCTGAGCCTGGGAGCTCTCTGGCTAAC
TAGGGAACCCACTGCTTAAGCCTCAATAAAGCTTGCCTTGAGTGCTTCAAGTAGTGTGTGCCCGTCTGTT
GTGTGACTCTGGTAACTAGAGATCCCTCAGACCCTTTTAGTCAGTGTGGAAAATCTCTAGCAGTGGCGCC
CGAACAGGGACTTGAAAGCGAAAGGGAAACCAGAGGAGCTCTCTCGACGCAGGACTCGGCTTGCTGAAGC
GCGCACGGCAAGAGGCGAGGGGCGGCGACTGGTGAGTACGCCAAAAATTTTGACTAGCGGAGGCTAGAAG
GAGAGAGATGGGTGCGAGAGCGTCAGTATTAAGCGGGGGAGAATTAGATCGCGATGGGAAAAAATTCGGT
TAAGGCCAGGGGGAAAGAAAAAATATAAATTAAAACATATAGTATGGGCAAGCAGGGAGCTAGAACGATT
CGCAGTTAATCCTGGCCTGTTAGAAACATCAGAAGGCTGTAGACAAATACTGGGACAGCTACAACCATCC
CTTCAGACAGGATCAGAAGAACTTAGATCATTATATAATACAGTAGCAACCCTCTATTGTGTGCATCAAA
GGATAGAGATAAAAGACACCAAGGAAGCTTTAGACAAGATAGAGGAAGAGCAAAACAAAAGTAAGACCAC
CGCACAGCAAGCGGCCGCTGATCTTCAGACCTGGAGGAGGAGATATGAGGGACAATTGGAGAAGTGAATT
ATATAAATATAAAGTAGTAAAAATTGAACCATTAGGAGTAGCACCCACCAAGGCAAAGAGAAGAGTGGTG
CAGAGAGAAAAAAGAGCAGTGGGAATAGGAGCTTTGTTCCTTGGGTTCTTGGGAGCAGCAGGAAGCACTA
TGGGCGCAGCGTCAATGACGCTGACGGTACAGGCCAGACAATTATTGTCTGGTATAGTGCAGCAGCAGAA
CAATTTGCTGAGGGCTATTGAGGCGCAACAGCATCTGTTGCAACTCACAGTCTGGGGCATCAAGCAGCTC
CAGGCAAGAATCCTGGCTGTGGAAAGATACCTAAAGGATCAACAGCTCCTGGGGATTTGGGGTTGCTCTG
GAAAACTCATTTGCACCACTGCTGTGCCTTGGAATGCTAGTTGGAGTAATAAATCTCTGGAACAGATTTG
GAATCACACGACCTGGATGGAGTGGGACAGAGAAATTAACAATTACACAAGCTTAATACACTCCTTAATT
GAAGAATCGCAAAACCAGCAAGAAAAGAATGAACAAGAATTATTGGAATTAGATAAATGGGCAAGTTTGT
GGAATTGGTTTAACATAACAAATTGGCTGTGGTATATAAAATTATTCATAATGATAGTAGGAGGCTTGGT
AGGTTTAAGAATAGTTTTTGCTGTACTTTCTATAGTGAATAGAGTTAGGCAGGGATATTCACCATTATCG
TTTCAGACCCACCTCCCAACCCCGAGGGGACCCATGCATTGCATCTCAATTAGTCAGCAACCAGGTGTGG
AAAGTCCCCAGGCTCCCCAGCAGGCAGAAGTATGCAAAGCATGCGTCTCAATTAGTCAGCAACCATAGTC
CCGCCCCTAACTCCGCCCATCCCGCCCCTAACTCCGCCCAGTTCCGCCCATTCTCCGCCCCATGGCTGAC
TAATTTTTTTTATTTATGCAGAGGCCGAGGCCGCCTCGGCCTCTGAGCTATTCCAGAAGTAGTGAGGAGG
CTTTTTTGGAGGCCTAGGCTTTTGCAAAAAGCTTTCTAGAGGTACCACCGGAGCTTACCATGACCGAGTA
CAAGCCCACGGTGCGCCTCGCCACCCGCGACGACGTCCCCAGGGCCGTACGCACCCTCGCCGCCGCGTTC
GCCGACTACCCCGCCACGCGCCACACCGTCGATCCGGACCGCCACATCGAGCGGGTCACCGAGCTGCAAG
AACTCTTCCTCACGCGCGTCGGGCTCGACATCGGCAAGGTGTGGGTCGCGGACGACGGCGCCGCCGTGGC
GGTCTGGACCACGCCGGAGAGCGTCGAAGCGGGGGCGGTGTTCGCCGAGATCGGCCCGCGCATGGCCGAG
TTGAGCGGTTCCCGGCTGGCCGCGCAGCAACAGATGGAAGGCCTCCTGGCGCCGCACCGGCCCAAGGAGC
CCGCGTGGTTCCTGGCCACCGTCGGCGTCTCGCCCGACCACCAGGGCAAGGGTCTGGGCAGCGCCGTCGT
GCTCCCCGGAGTGGAGGCGGCCGAGCGCGCCGGGGTGCCCGCCTTCCTGGAGACCTCCGCGCCCCGCAAC
CTCCCCTTCTACGAGCGGCTCGGCTTCACCGTCACCGCCGACGTCGAGGTGCCCGAAGGACCGCGCACCT
GGTGCATGACCCGCAAGCCCGGTGCCAGTTAACGAATTCTAGATCTTGAGACAAATGGCAGTATTCATCC
ACAATTTTAAAAGAAAAGGGGGGATTGGGGGGTACAGTGCAGGGGAAAGAATAGTAGACATAATAGCAAC
AGACATACAAACTAAAGAATTACAAAAACAAATTACAAAAATTCAAAATTTTCGGGTTTATTACAGGGAC
AGCAGAGATCCACTTTGGCGCCGGCTCGAGGCCTGCAGGTGCAAAGATGGATAAAGTTTTAAACAGAGAG
GAATCTTTGCAGCTAATGGACCTTCTAGGTCTTGAAAGGAGTGGGAATTGGCTCCGGTGCCCGTCAGTGG
GCAGAGCGCACATCGCCCACAGTCCCCGAGAAGTTGGGGGGAGGGGTCGGCAATTGAACCGGTGCCTAGA
GAAGGTGGCGCGGGGTAAACTGGGAAAGTGATGTCGTGTACTGGCTCCGCCTTTTTCCCGAGGGTGGGGG
AGAACCGTATATAAGTGCAGTAGTCGCCGTGAACGTTCTTTTTCGCAACGGGTTTGCCGCCAGAACACAG
GTAAGTGCCGTGTGTGGTTCCCGCGGGCCTGGCCTCTTTACGGGTTATGGCCCTTGCGTGCCTTGAATTA
CTTCCACCTGGCTGCAGTACGTGATTCTTGATCCCGAGCTTCGGGTTGGAAGTGGGTGGGAGAGTTCGAG
GCCTTGCGCTTAAGGAGCCCCTTCGCCTCGTGCTTGAGTTGAGGCCTGGCCTGGGCGCTGGGGCCGCCGC
GTGCGAATCTGGTGGCACCTTCGCGCCTGTCTCGCTGCTTTCGATAAGTCTCTAGCCATTTAAAATTTTT
GATGACCTGCTGCGACGCTTTTTTTCTGGCAAGATAGTCTTGTAAATGCGGGCCAAGATCTGCACACTGG
TATTTCGGTTTTTGGGGCCGCGGGCGGCGACGGGGCCCGTGCGTCCCAGCGCACATGTTCGGCGAGGCGG
GGCCTGCGAGCGCGGCCACCGAGAATCGGACGGGGGTAGTCTCAAGCTGGCCGGCCTGCTCTGGTGCCTG
GCCTCGCGCCGCCGTGTATCGCCCCGCCCTGGGCGGCAAGGCTGGCCCGGTCGGCACCAGTTGCGTGAGC
GGAAAGATGGCCGCTTCCCGGCCCTGCTGCAGGGAGCTCAAAATGGAGGACGCGGCGCTCGGGAGAGCGG
GCGGGTGAGTCACCCACACAAAGGAAAAGGGCCTTTCCGTCCTCAGCCGTCGCTTCATGTGACTCCACGG
AGTACCGGGCGCCGTCCAGGCACCTCGATTAGTTCTCGAGCTTTTGGAGTACGTCGTCTTTAGGTTGGGG
GGAGGGGTTTTATGCGATGGAGTTTCCCCACACTGAGTGGGTGGAGACTGAAGTTAGGCCAGCTTGGCAC
TTGATGTAATTCTCCTTGGAATTTGCCCTTTTTGAGTTTGGATCTTGGTTCATTCTCAAGCCTCAGACAG
TGGTTCAAAGTTTTTTTCTTCCATTTCAGGTGTCGTGAGGCTAGCACCGCCACCATGCTGGAGCGAGGCG
CGGAGTCCGCGGCCGGGGCTACCGATCCTAGTCCCACTGGCAAGGAACCAGTGACCAAAGAAGCTCCCCA
CCAGGGCCCACCGCAGAAGCCCAGCCAGTCAGCTCCAGGGCCCACCGCGTCCGCGGGCTCGCCTCCCCGG
CCTCGCCGGCGGCCCCCGCCCCAGCGCCCGCACCGCTGCCCCGACTGTGACAAGGCCTTCTCGTACCCGT
CCAAGCTGGCCACGCACCGCTTAGCACACGGAGGCGCCCGACCCCACCCATGCCCAGACTGCCCCAAGGC
CTTCTCCTACCCCTCCAAGCTGGCAGCCCACCGCCTCACGCACAGCGGCGCCCGCCCGCACCCGTGCCCA
CACTGCCCGAAGTCCTTTGGCCACCGCTCCAAGCTGGCGGCTCACCTCTGGACCCACGCACCCACCCGCC
CCTACCCGTGCCCCGACTGCCCCAAGTCCTTCTGCTACCCTTCCAAGCTGGCGGCCCACCGCCACACGCA
CCACGCCACCGACGCCCGCCCCTATCCTTGCCCGCATTGCCCCAAGGCTTTCTCATTTCCCTCCAAGCTG
GCCGCCCATCGCCTATGTCACGACCCCCCAACCGCGCCCGGCAGCCAGGCGACTGCCTGGCACCGATGCT
CCAGCTGCGGCCAGGCCTTTGGCCAGAGACGCTTACTGCTCCTTCATCAACGCAGCCACCACCAGGTGGA
GCACAAGGGGGAGAGAGACTAGTAATGAACTAGTCCGTAACTTGAAAGTATTTCGATTTCTTGGCTTTAT
ATATCTTGTGGAAAGGACGAAAAGAGCAGTATTAACTGTGGTATACGCGTTAAGTCGACAATCAACCTCT
GGATTACAAAATTTGTGAAAGATTGACTGGTATTCTTAACTATGTTGCTCCTTTTACGCTATGTGGATAC
GCTGCTTTAATGCCTTTGTATCATGCTATTGCTTCCCGTATGGCTTTCATTTTCTCCTCCTTGTATAAAT
CCTGGTTGCTGTCTCTTTATGAGGAGTTGTGGCCCGTTGTCAGGCAACGTGGCGTGGTGTGCACTGTGTT
TGCTGACGCAACCCCCACTGGTTGGGGCATTGCCACCACCTGTCAGCTCCTTTCCGGGACTTTCGCTTTC
CCCCTCCCTATTGCCACGGCGGAACTCATCGCCGCCTGCCTTGCCCGCTGCTGGACAGGGGCTCGGCTGT
TGGGCACTGACAATTCCGTGGTGTTGTCGGGGAAATCATCGTCCTTTCCTTGGCTGCTCGCCTGTGTTGC
CACCTGGATTCTGCGCGGGACGTCCTTCTGCTACGTCCCTTCGGCCCTCAATCCAGCGGACCTTCCTTCC
CGCGGCCTGCTGCCGGCTCTGCGGCCTCTTCCGCGTCTTCGCCTTCGCCCTCAGACGAGTCGGATCTCCC
TTTGGGCCGCCTCCCCGCGTCGACTTTAAGACCAATGACTTACAAGGCAGCTGTAGATCTTAGCCACTTT
TTAAAAGAAAAGGGGGGACTGGAAGGGCTAATTCACTCCCAACGAAGACAAGATCTGCTTTTTGCTTGTA
CTGGGTCTCTCTGGTTAGACCAGATCTGAGCCTGGGAGCTCTCTGGCTAACTAGGGAACCCACTGCTTAA
GCCTCAATAAAGCTTGCCTTGAGTGCTTCAAGTAGTGTGTGCCCGTCTGTTGTGTGACTCTGGTAACTAG
AGATCCCTCAGACCCTTTTAGTCAGTGTGGAAAATCTCTAGCAGTACGTATAGTAGTTCATGTCATCTTA
TTATTCAGTATTTATAACTTGCAAAGAAATGAATATCAGAGAGTGAGAGGAACTTGTTTATTGCAGCTTA
TAATGGTTACAAATAAAGCAATAGCATCACAAATTTCACAAATAAAGCATTTTTTTCACTGCATTCTAGT
TGTGGTTTGTCCAAACTCATCAATGTATCTTATCATGTCTGGCTCTAGCTATCCCGCCCCTAACTCCGCC
CATCCCGCCCCTAACTCCGCCCAGTTCCGCCCATTCTCCGCCCCATGGCTGACTAATTTTTTTTATTTAT
GCAGAGGCCGAGGCCGCCTCGGCCTCTGAGCTATTCCAGAAGTAGTGAGGAGGCTTTTTTGGAGGCCTAG
GGACGTACCCAATTCGCCCTATAGTGAGTCGTATTACGCGCGCTCACTGGCCGTCGTTTTACAACGTCGT
GACTGGGAAAACCCTGGCGTTACCCAACTTAATCGCCTTGCAGCACATCCCCCTTTCGCCAGCTGGCGTA
ATAGCGAAGAGGCCCGCACCGATCGCCCTTCCCAACAGTTGCGCAGCCTGAATGGCGAATGGG
[124 nt withheld, positions 6434-6557]
C
[91 nt withheld, positions 6559-6649]
A
[49 nt withheld, positions 6651-6699]
CCTTTGACGTTGGAGTCCACGTTCTTT
[37 nt withheld, positions 6727-6763]
ACCCTATCTCGGTCTATTCTTTTGATTTATAAGGGATTTTGCCGATTTCGGCCTATTGGTTAAAAAATGA
GCTGATTTAACAAAAATTTAACGCGAATTTTAACAAAATATTAACGCTTACAATTTAGGTGGCACTTTTC
GGGGAAATGTGCGCGGAACCCCTATTTGTTTATTTTTCTAAATACATTCAAATATGTATCCGCTCATGAG
ACAATAACCCTGATAAATGCTTCAATAATATTGAAAAAGGAAGAGTATGAGTATTCAACATTTCCGTGTC
GCCCTTATTCCCTTTTTTGCGGCATTTTGCCTTCCTGTTTTTGCTCACCCAGAAACGCTGGTGAAAGTAA
AAGATGCTGAAGATCAGTTGGGTGCACGAGTGGGTTACATCGAACTGGATCTCAACAGCGGTAAGATCCT
TGAGAGTTTTCGCCCCGAAGAACGTTTTCCAATGATGAGCACTTTTAAAGTTCTGCTATGTGGCGCGGTA
TTATCCCGTATTGACGCCGGGCAAGAGCAACTCGGTCGCCGCATACACTATTCTCAGAATGACTTGGTTG
AGTACTCACCAGTCACAGAAAAGCATCTTACGGATGGCATGACAGTAAGAGAATTATGCAGTGCTGCCAT
AACCATGAGTGATAACACTGCGGCCAACTTACTTCTGACAACGATCGGAGGACCGAAGGAGCTAACCGCT
TTTTTGCACAACATGGGGGATCATGTAACTCGCCTTGATCGTTGGGAACCGGAGCTGAATGAAGCCATAC
CAAACGACGAGCGTGACACCACGATGCCTGTAGCAATGGCAACAACGTTGCGCAAACTATTAACTGGCGA
ACTACTTACTCTAGCTTCCCGGCAACAATTAATAGACTGGATGGAGGCGGATAAAGTTGCAGGACCACTT
CTGCGCTCGGCCCTTCCGGCTGGCTGGTTTATTGCTGATAAATCTGGAGCCGGTGAGCGTGGGTCTCGCG
GTATCATTGCAGCACTGGGGCCAGATGGTAAGCCCTCCCGTATCGTAGTTATCTACACGACGGGGAGTCA
GGCAACTATGGATGAACGAAATAGACAGATCGCTGAGATAGGTGCCTCACTGATTAAGCATTGGTAACTG
TCAGACCAAGTTTACTCATATATACTTTAGATTGATTTAAAACTTCATTTTTAATTTAAAAGGATCTAGG
TGAAGATCCTTTTTGATAATCTCATGACCAAAATCCCTTAACGTGAGTTTTCGTTCCACTGAGCGTCAGA
CCCCGTAGAAAAGATCAAAGGATCTTCTTGAGATCCTTTTTTTCTGCGCGTAATCTGCTGCTTGCAAACA
AAAAAACCACCGCTACCAGCGGTGGTTTGTTTGCCGGATCAAGAGCTACCAACTCTTTTTCCGAAGGTAA
CTGGCTTCAGCAGAGCGCAGATACCAAATACTGTTCTTCTAGTGTAGCCGTAGTTAGGCCACCACTTCAA
GAACTCTGTAGCACCGCCTACATACCTCGCTCTGCTAATCCTGTTACCAGTGGCTGCTGCCAGTGGCGAT
AAGTCGTGTCTTACCGGGTTGGACTCAAGACGATAGTTACCGGATAAGGCGCAGCGGTCGGGCTGAACGG
GGGGTTCGTGCACACAGCCCAGCTTGGAGCGAACGACCTACACCGAACTGAGATACCTACAGCGTGAGCT
ATGAGAAAGCGCCACGCTTCCCGAAGGGAGAAAGGCGGACAGGTATCCGGTAAGCGGCAGGGTCGGAACA
GGAGAGCGCACGAGGGAGCTTCCAGGGGGAAACGCCTGGTATCTTTATAGTCCTGTCGGGTTTCGCCACC
TCTGACTTGAGCGTCGATTTTTGTGATGCTCGTCAGGGGGGCGGAGCCTATGGAAAAACGCCAGCAACGC
GGCCTTTTTACGGTTCCTGGCCTTTTGCTGGCCTTTTGCTCACATGTTCTTTCCTGCGTTATCCCCTGAT
TCTGTGGATAACCGTATTACCGCCTTTGAGTGAGCTGATACCGCTCGCCGCAGCCGAACGACCGAGCGCA
GCGAGTCAGTGAGCGAGGAAGCGGAAGAGCGCCCAATACGCAAACCGCCTCTCCCCGCGCGTTGGCCGAT
TCATTAATGCAGCTGGCACGACAGGTTTCCCGACTGGAAAGCGGGCAGTGAGCGCAACGCAATTAATGTG
AGTTAGCTCACTCATTAGGCACCCCAGGCTTTACACTTTATGCTTCCGGCTCGTATGTTGTGTGGAATTG
TGAGCGGATAACAATTTCACACAGGAAACAGCTATGACCATGATTACGCCAAGCGCGCAATTAACCCTCA
CTAAAGGGAACAAAAGCTGGAGCTGCAAGC
Features (pLannotate 1.2.2; 31 found; start..end, strand, type, name):
      5..231     +  promoter       RSV promoter: Rous sarcoma virus enhancer/promoter
    232..412     +  LTR            5' LTR (truncated): truncated 5' long terminal repeat (LTR) from HIV-1
    459..584     +  misc_feature   HIV-1 Ψ: packaging signal of human immunodeficiency virus type 1
    568..931     +  CDS            HIV-1 gag (fragment): gag protein from human immunodeficiency virus 1; gag
   1077..1310    +  misc_feature   RRE: The Rev response element (RRE) of HIV-1 allows for Rev-dependent mRNA export from the nucleus to the cytoplasm.
   1687..1713    +  CDS            Rev (fragment): human immunodeficiency virus 1 (HIV-1) Rev protein; rev; enhances nuclear export of unspliced and incompletely spliced viral mRNAs
   1720..1743    +  promoter       SV40 promoter (fragment): SV40 early promoter
   1744..1815    +  promoter       SV40 promoter (fragment): SV40 enhancer and early promoter
   1839..1974    +  rep_origin     SV40 ori: SV40 origin of replication
   2020..2616    +  CDS            PuroR (fragment): puromycin N-acetyltransferase; pac from Streptomyces; confers resistance to puromycin
   2665..2782    +  misc_feature   cPPT/CTS: central polypurine tract and central termination sequence of HIV-1
   2847..2913    +  CDS            small t antigen (fragment): SV40 (simian virus 40) small t antigen
   2920..4098    +  promoter       EF-1α promoter: strong constitutive promoter for human elongation factor EF-1α
   4115..4849    +  CDS            ZNF575: ZN575_HUMAN - Experimental evidence at protein level: Swiss-Prot protein existence level 1. May be involved in transcriptional regulation. From Homo sapiens (Human).
   4865..4918    +  promoter       U6 promoter (fragment): RNA polymerase III promoter for human U6 snRNA
   4960..5548    +  misc_feature   WPRE: woodchuck hepatitis virus posttranscriptional regulatory element
   5599..5618    +  misc_feature   cPPT/CTS (fragment): central polypurine tract and central termination sequence of HIV-1
   5620..5853    +  LTR            3' LTR (ΔU3): self-inactivating 3' long terminal repeat (LTR) from HIV-1
   5931..6052    +  polyA_signal   SV40 poly(A) signal: SV40 polyadenylation signal
   6092..6227    +  rep_origin     SV40 ori: SV40 origin of replication
   6248..6266    -  promoter       T7 promoter: promoter for bacteriophage T7 RNA polymerase
   6274..6429    +  CDS            lacZα (fragment): LacZα fragment of β-galactosidase; lacZ fragment
   6434..6862    +  rep_origin     f1 ori (sequence partly withheld): f1 bacteriophage origin of replication; arrow indicates direction of (+) strand synthesis
   6915..7019    +  promoter       AmpR promoter: bla
   7020..7880    +  CDS            AmpR: β-lactamase; bla; confers resistance to ampicillin, carbenicillin, and related antibiotics
   8051..8639    +  rep_origin     ori: high-copy-number ColE1/pMB1/pBR322/pUC origin of replication
   8822..8914    +  CDS            lacI (fragment): lac repressor; lacI; The lac repressor binds to the lac operator to inhibit transcription in E. coli. This inhibition can be relieved by adding lactose or isopropyl-β-D-thiogalactopyranoside (IPTG).
   8927..8948    +  protein_bind   CAP binding site: CAP binding activates transcription in the presence of cAMP. E. coli catabolite activator protein
   8963..8993    +  promoter       lac promoter: promoter for the E. coli lac operon
   9001..9017    +  protein_bind   lac operator: The lac repressor binds to the lac operator to inhibit transcription in E. coli. This inhibition can be relieved by adding lactose or isopropyl-β-D-thiogalactopyranoside (IPTG). lac repressor encoded by lacI
   9062..9080    +  promoter       T3 promoter: promoter for bacteriophage T3 RNA polymerase
