[The description below was written by a language model from this plasmid's Addgene catalogue record and pLannotate feature annotations shown in this document.]
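Description:
TFORF1194 is a lentiviral mammalian expression plasmid built on the pLX_TRC317 backbone and carrying the human zinc finger protein gene ZNF575 as its transcription factor open reading frame. It belongs to a barcoded collection in which each ORF is paired with a unique 24-bp barcode, so that the factor delivered to a given cell can be identified in pooled overexpression screens. In bacteria the plasmid replicates from a high-copy ColE1/pUC-type origin and is selected with ampicillin through the bla gene. An f1 origin and remnants of a lac/lacZα cloning region, flanked by T3 and T7 promoters, are also present in the backbone. The depositor notes that the plasmid can recombine, as is common for LTR-containing vectors, and that the ORF was made by gene synthesis.

The transfer cassette has a third-generation, self-inactivating layout. An RSV promoter drives a truncated HIV-1 5' LTR, followed by the Ψ packaging signal with a gag fragment and the Rev response element, and the cassette ends in a ΔU3 3' LTR with a downstream SV40 polyadenylation signal. Within the provirus, an SV40 early promoter/origin region precedes the puromycin N-acetyltransferase gene for selecting transduced mammalian cells. This is followed by a cPPT/CTS element, which aids nuclear import of the viral genome. The EF-1α promoter then drives constitutive expression of ZNF575, and a WPRE downstream enhances transcript stability and expression. The barcode is not annotated in the feature table. A short segment between the ORF and the WPRE is annotated only as a U6 promoter fragment, and no epitope tag or reporter is recorded. The construct is intended for packaging into lentivirus and stable overexpression of ZNF575, for example in directed differentiation screens.
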