Addgene plasmid #144169: TFORF1194
Purpose: Lentiviral vector for overexpressing transcription factor ORFs with unique 24-bp barcodes. Barcodes facilitate identification of transcription factors in pooled screens.
Depositing lab: Feng Zhang. Depositing organization: Broad Institute. Publication: A transcription factor atlas of directed differentiation. Joung J, Ma S, Tay T, Geiger-Schuller KR, Kirchgatterer PC, Verdine VK, Guo B, Arias-Garcia MA, Allen WE, Singh A, Kuksenko O, Abudayyeh OO, Gootenberg JS, Fu Z, Macrae RK, Buenrostro JD, Regev A, Zhang F. Cell. 2023 Jan 5;186(1):209-229.e26. doi: 10.1016/j.cell.2022.11.026. PubMed 36608654.
Backbone
  Vector backbone: pLX_TRC317
  Backbone manufacturer: Broad Institute Genetic Perturbation Platform
  Backbone size w/o insert (bp): 8264
  Vector type: Mammalian Expression, Lentiviral
  Selectable markers: Puromycin
Growth in bacteria
  Bacterial resistance: Ampicillin, 100 μg/mL
  Growth temperature: 37°C
  Growth strain: NEB Stable
  Copy number: High Copy
Gene/Insert
  Gene/Insert name: ZNF575
  Species: H. sapiens (human)
  Insert size (bp): 839
  Entrez Gene: ZNF575 (a.k.a. FLJ32567)
  Promoter: EF1a
  Cloning method: Unknown
  Sequencing primers: 5′ GGGTGGAGACTGAAGTTAGGCCAG; 3′ CACATAGCGTAAAAGGAGCAACATAG
Terms and licenses: Academic/Nonprofit Terms; Industry Terms: Not Available to Industry
Depositor comments: XM_011526793,XM_005258783,NM_174945,ENST00000314228,ENST00000601282 . The transcription factor ORF portion of this plasmid was synthesized by Genewiz. Please test multiple small colonies in case of plasmid recombination. To make this collection available in a timely manner, a portion of this collection was not fully sequenced by Addgene. If an Addgene verified full plasmid sequence is not available, please contact us prior to placing an order to request the full sequence.
How to cite: TFORF1194 was a gift from Feng Zhang (Addgene plasmid # 144169 ; http://n2t.net/addgene:144169 ; RRID:Addgene_144169)
