>Addgene plasmid #144169 | TFORF1194 | depositor partial sequence | sequence record 284622 | Insert
ACCGCCACCATGCTGGAGCGAGGCGCGGAGTCCGCGGCCGGGGCTACCGATCCTAGTCCCACTGGCAAGG
AACCAGTGACCAAAGAAGCTCCCCACCAGGGCCCACCGCAGAAGCCCAGCCAGTCAGCTCCAGGGCCCAC
CGCGTCCGCGGGCTCGCCTCCCCGGCCTCGCCGGCGGCCCCCGCCCCAGCGCCCGCACCGCTGCCCCGAC
TGTGACAAGGCCTTCTCGTACCCGTCCAAGCTGGCCACGCACCGCTTAGCACACGGAGGCGCCCGACCCC
ACCCATGCCCAGACTGCCCCAAGGCCTTCTCCTACCCCTCCAAGCTGGCAGCCCACCGCCTCACGCACAG
CGGCGCCCGCCCGCACCCGTGCCCACACTGCCCGAAGTCCTTTGGCCACCGCTCCAAGCTGGCGGCTCAC
CTCTGGACCCACGCACCCACCCGCCCCTACCCGTGCCCCGACTGCCCCAAGTCCTTCTGCTACCCTTCCA
AGCTGGCGGCCCACCGCCACACGCACCACGCCACCGACGCCCGCCCCTATCCTTGCCCGCATTGCCCCAA
GGCTTTCTCATTTCCCTCCAAGCTGGCCGCCCATCGCCTATGTCACGACCCCCCAACCGCGCCCGGCAGC
CAGGCGACTGCCTGGCACCGATGCTCCAGCTGCGGCCAGGCCTTTGGCCAGAGACGCTTACTGCTCCTTC
ATCAACGCAGCCACCACCAGGTGGAGCACAAGGGGGAGAGAGACTAGTAATGAACTAGTCCGTAACTTGA
AAGTATTTCGATTTCTTGGCTTTATATATCTTGTGGAAAGGACGAAAAGAGCAGTATTAACTGTGGTAT
