>Addgene plasmid #144169 | TFORF1194 | depositor partial sequence | sequence record 284623 | Barcode
AAAGAGCAGTATTAACTGTGGTAT
